>Addgene plasmid #70172 | pQE-WT-RGVG-M6 | depositor full sequence | sequence record 125381 | pQE-WT-RGVG-M6 sequence 7154 bps
CTCGAGAAATCATAAAAAATTTATTTGCTTTGTGAGCGGATAACAATTATAATAGATTCAATTGTGAGCG
GATAACAATTTCACACAGAATTCATTAAAGAGGAGAAATTAACTATGAGAGGATCGCATCACCATCACCA
TCACGGATCCAACACGATTAACATCGCTAAGAACGACTTCTCTGACATCGAACTGGCTGCTATCCCGTTC
AACACTCTGGCTGACCATTACGGTGAGCGTTTAGCTCGCGAACAGTTGGCCCTTGAGCATGAGTCTTACG
AGATGGGTGAAGCACGCTTCCGCAAGATGTTTGAGCGTCAACTTAAAGCTGGTGAGGTTGCGGATAACGC
TGCCGCCAAGCCTCTCATCACTACCCTACTCCCTAAGATGATTGCACGCATCAACGACTGGTTTGAGGAA
GTGAAAGCTAAGCGCGGCAAGCGCCCGACAGCCTTCCAGTTCCTGCAAGAAATCAAGCCGGAAGCCGTAG
CGTACATCACCATTAAGACCACTCTGGCTTGCCTAACCAGTGCTGACAATACAACCGTTCAGGCTGTAGC
AAGCGCAATCGGTCGGGCCATTGAGGACGAGGCTCGCTTCGGTCGTATCCGTGACCTTGAAGCTAAGCAC
TTCAAGAAAAACGTTGAGGAACAACTCAACAAGCGCGTAGGGCACGTCTACAAGAAAGCATTTATGCAAG
TTGTCGAGGCTGACATGCTCTCTAAGGGTCTACTCGGTGGCGAGGCGTGGTCTTCGTGGCATAAGGAAGA
CTCTATTCATGTAGGAGTACGCTGCATCGAGATGCTCATTGAGTCAACCGGAATGGTTAGCTTACACCGC
CAAAATGCTGGCGTAGTAGGTCAAGACTCTGAGACTATCGAACTCGCACCTGAATACGCTGAGGCTATCG
CAACCCGTGCAGGTGCGCTGGCTGGCATCTCTCTGATGTTCCAACCTTGCGTAGTTCCTCCTAAGCCGTG
GACTGGCATTACTGGTGGTGGCTATTGGGCTAACGGTCGTCGTCCTCTGGCGCTGGTGCGTACTCACAGT
AAGAAAGCACTGATGCGCTACGAAGACGTTTACATGCCTGAGGTGTACAAAGCGATTAACATTGCGCAAA
ACACCGCATGGAAAATCAACAAGAAAGTCCTAGCGGTCGCCAACGTAATCACCAAGTGGAAGCATTGTCC
GGTCGAGGACATCCCTGCGATTGAGCGTGAAGAACTCCCGATGAAACCGGAAGACATCGACATGAATCCT
GAGGCTCTCACCGCGTGGAAACGTGCTGCCGCTGCTGTGTACCGCAAGGACAAGGCTCGCAAGTCTCGCC
GTATCAGCCTTGAGTTCATGCTTGAGCAAGCCAATAAGTTTGCTAACCATAAGGCCATCTGGTTCCCTTA
CAACATGGACTGGCGCGGTCGTGTTTACGCTGTGCCGATGTTCACCCCGCAAGGTAACGATATGACCAAA
GGACTGCTTACGCTGGCGAAAGGTAAACCAATCGGTAAGGAAGGTTACTACTGGCTGAAAATCCACGGTG
CAAACTGTGCGGGTGTCGATAAGGTTCCGTTCCCTGAGCGCATCAAGTTCATTGAGGAAAACCACGAGAA
CATCATGGCTTGCGCTAAGTCTCCACTGGAGAACACTTGGTGGGCTGAGCAAGATTCTCCGTTCTGCTTC
CTTGCATTCTGCTTTGAGTACGCTGGGGTACAGCACCACGGCCTGAGCTATAACTGCTCCCTTCCGCTGG
CGTTTGACGGGTCTTGCTCTGGCATCCAGCACTTCTCCGCGATGCTCCGAGATGAGGTAGGTGGTCGCGC
GGTTAACTTGCTTCCTAGTGAAACCGTTCAGGACATCTACGGGATTGTTGCTAAGAAAGTCAACGAGATT
CTACAAGCAGACGCAATCAATGGGACCGATAACGGCGTAGTTACCGTGACCGATGAGAACACTGGTGAAA
TCTCTGAGAAAGTCAAGCTGGGCACTAAGGCACTGGCTGGTCAATGGCTGGCTTACGGTGTTACTCGCAG
TGTGACTAAGCGTCCGGTCATGACGCTGGCTGTGGGGTCCAAAGAGTTCGGCTTCCGTCAACAAGTGCTG
GAAGATACCATTCAGCCAGCTATTGATTCCGGCAAGGGTCTGATGTTCACTCAGCCGAATCAGGCTGCTG
GATACATGGCTAAGCTGATTTGGGAATCTGCGAGCGTGACGGTGGTAGCTGCGGTTGAAGCAATGAACTG
GCTTAAGTCTGCTGCTAAGCTGCTGGCTGCTGAGGTCAAAGATAAGAAGACTGGAGAGATTCTTCGCAAG
CGTTGCGCTGTGCATTGGGTAACTCCTGATGGTTTCCCTGTGTGGCAGGAATACAAGAAGCCTATTCAGA
CGCGCTTGAACCTGATGTTCCTCGGTCAGTTCCGCTTACAGCCTACCATTAACACCAACAAAGATAGCGA
GATTGATGCACACAAACAGGAGTCTGGTATCGCTCCTAACTTTGTAGGCAGCCAAGACGGTAGCCACCTT
CGTAAGACTGTAGTGTGGGCACACGAGAAGTACGGAATCGAATCTTTTGCACTGATTCACGACTCCTTCG
GTACCATTCCGGCTGACGCTGCGAACCTGTTCAAAGCAGTGCGCGAAACTATGGTTGACACATATGAGTC
TTGTGATGTACTGGCTGATTTCTACGACCAGATTGCTGACCAGTTGCACGAGTCTCAATTGGACAAAATG
CCAGCACTTCCGGCTAAAGGTAACTTGAACCTCCGTGACATCTTAGAGTCGGACTACGCGTTCGCGTAAA
AGCTTAATTAGCTGAGCTTGGACTCCTGTTGATAGATCCAGTAATGACCTCAGAACTCCATCTGGATTTG
TTCAGAACGCTCGGTTGCCGCCGGGCGTTTTTTATTGGTGAGAATCCAAGCTAGCTTGGCGAGATTTTCA
GGAGCTAAGGAAGCTAAAATGGAGAAAAAAATCACTGGATATACCACCGTTGATATATCCCAATGGCATC
GTAAAGAACATTTTGAGGCATTTCAGTCAGTTGCTCAATGTACCTATAACCAGACCGTTCAGCTGGATAT
TACGGCCTTTTTAAAGACCGTAAAGAAAAATAAGCACAAGTTTTATCCGGCCTTTATTCACATTCTTGCC
CGCCTGATGAATGCTCATCCGGAATTTCGTATGGCAATGAAAGACGGTGAGCTGGTGATATGGGATAGTG
TTCACCCTTGTTACACCGTTTTCCATGAGCAAACTGAAACGTTTTCATCGCTCTGGAGTGAATACCACGA
CGATTTCCGGCAGTTTCTACACATATATTCGCAAGATGTGGCGTGTTACGGTGAAAACCTGGCCTATTTC
CCTAAAGGGTTTATTGAGAATATGTTTTTCGTCTCAGCCAATCCCTGGGTGAGTTTCACCAGTTTTGATT
TAAACGTGGCCAATATGGACAACTTCTTCGCCCCCGTTTTCACCATGGGCAAATATTATACGCAAGGCGA
CAAGGTGCTGATGCCGCTGGCGATTCAGGTTCATCATGCCGTTTGTGATGGCTTCCATGTCGGCAGAATG
CTTAATGAATTACAACAGTACTGCGATGAGTGGCAGGGCGGGGCGTAATTTTTTTAAGGCAGTTATTGGT
GCCCTTAAACGCCTGGGGTAATGACTCTCTAGCTTGAGGCATCAAATAAAACGAAAGGCTCAGTCGAAAG
ACTGGGCCTTTCGTTTTATCTGTTGTTTGTCGGTGAACGCTCTCCTGAGTAGGACAAATCCGCCCTCTAG
ATTACGTGCAGTCGATGATAAGCTGTCAAACATGAGAATTGTGCCTAATGAGTGAGCTAACTTACATTAA
TTGCGTTGCGCTCACTGCCCGCTTTCCAGTCGGGAAACCTGTCGTGCCAGCTGCATTAATGAATCGGCCA
ACGCGCGGGGAGAGGCGGTTTGCGTATTGGGCGCCAGGGTGGTTTTTCTTTTCACCAGTGAGACGGGCAA
CAGCTGATTGCCCTTCACCGCCTGGCCCTGAGAGAGTTGCAGCAAGCGGTCCACGCTGGTTTGCCCCAGC
AGGCGAAAATCCTGTTTGATGGTGGTTAACGGCGGGATATAACATGAGCTGTCTTCGGTATCGTCGTATC
CCACTACCGAGATATCCGCACCAACGCGCAGCCCGGACTCGGTAATGGCGCGCATTGCGCCCAGCGCCAT
CTGATCGTTGGCAACCAGCATCGCAGTGGGAACGATGCCCTCATTCAGCATTTGCATGGTTTGTTGAAAA
CCGGACATGGCACTCCAGTCGCCTTCCCGTTCCGCTATCGGCTGAATTTGATTGCGAGTGAGATATTTAT
GCCAGCCAGCCAGACGCAGACGCGCCGAGACAGAACTTAATGGGCCCGCTAACAGCGCGATTTGCTGGTG
ACCCAATGCGACCAGATGCTCCACGCCCAGTCGCGTACCGTCTTCATGGGAGAAAATAATACTGTTGATG
GGTGTCTGGTCAGAGACATCAAGAAATAACGCCGGAACATTAGTGCAGGCAGCTTCCACAGCAATGGCAT
CCTGGTCATCCAGCGGATAGTTAATGATCAGCCCACTGACGCGTTGCGCGAGAAGATTGTGCACCGCCGC
TTTACAGGCTTCGACGCCGCTTCGTTCTACCATCGACACCACCACGCTGGCACCCAGTTGATCGGCGCGA
GATTTAATCGCCGCGACAATTTGCGACGGCGCGTGCAGGGCCAGACTGGAGGTGGCAACGCCAATCAGCA
ACGACTGTTTGCCCGCCAGTTGTTGTGCCACGCGGTTGGGAATGTAATTCAGCTCCGCCATCGCCGCTTC
CACTTTTTCCCGCGTTTTCGCAGAAACGTGGCTGGCCTGGTTCACCACGCGGGAAACGGTCTGATAAGAG
ACACCGGCATACTCTGCGACATCGTATAACGTTACTGGTTTCACATTCACCACCCTGAATTGACTCTCTT
CCGGGCGCTATCATGCCATACCGCGAAAGGTTTTGCACCATTCGATGGTGTCGGAATTTCGGGCAGCGTT
GGGTCCTGGCCACGGGTGCGCATGATCTAGAGCTGCCTCGCGCGTTTCGGTGATGACGGTGAAAACCTCT
GACACATGCAGCTCCCGGAGACGGTCACAGCTTGTCTGTAAGCGGATGCCGGGAGCAGACAAGCCCGTCA
GGGCGCGTCAGCGGGTGTTGGCGGGTGTCGGGGCGCAGCCATGACCCAGTCACGTAGCGATAGCGGAGTG
TATACTGGCTTAACTATGCGGCATCAGAGCAGATTGTACTGAGAGTGCACCATATGCGGTGTGAAATACC
GCACAGATGCGTAAGGAGAAAATACCGCATCAGGCGCTCTTCCGCTTCCTCGCTCACTGACTCGCTGCGC
TCGGTCGTTCGGCTGCGGCGAGCGGTATCAGCTCACTCAAAGGCGGTAATACGGTTATCCACAGAATCAG
GGGATAACGCAGGAAAGAACATGTGAGCAAAAGGCCAGCAAAAGGCCAGGAACCGTAAAAAGGCCGCGTT
GCTGGCGTTTTTCCATAGGCTCCGCCCCCCTGACGAGCATCACAAAAATCGACGCTCAAGTCAGAGGTGG
CGAAACCCGACAGGACTATAAAGATACCAGGCGTTTCCCCCTGGAAGCTCCCTCGTGCGCTCTCCTGTTC
CGACCCTGCCGCTTACCGGATACCTGTCCGCCTTTCTCCCTTCGGGAAGCGTGGCGCTTTCTCATAGCTC
ACGCTGTAGGTATCTCAGTTCGGTGTAGGTCGTTCGCTCCAAGCTGGGCTGTGTGCACGAACCCCCCGTT
CAGCCCGACCGCTGCGCCTTATCCGGTAACTATCGTCTTGAGTCCAACCCGGTAAGACACGACTTATCGC
CACTGGCAGCAGCCACTGGTAACAGGATTAGCAGAGCGAGGTATGTAGGCGGTGCTACAGAGTTCTTGAA
GTGGTGGCCTAACTACGGCTACACTAGAAGGACAGTATTTGGTATCTGCGCTCTGCTGAAGCCAGTTACC
TTCGGAAAAAGAGTTGGTAGCTCTTGATCCGGCAAACAAACCACCGCTGGTAGCGGTGGTTTTTTTGTTT
GCAAGCAGCAGATTACGCGCAGAAAAAAAGGATCTCAAGAAGATCCTTTGATCTTTTCTACGGGGTCTGA
CGCTCAGTGGAACGAAAACTCACGTTAAGGGATTTTGGTCATGGCGTTAAGGGATTTTGGTCATGAATTA
ATTCTTAGAAAAACTCATCGAGCATCAAATGAAACTGCAATTTATTCATATCAGGATTATCAATACCATA
TTTTTGAAAAAGCCGTTTCTGTAATGAAGGAGAAAACTCACCGAGGCAGTTCCATAGGATGGCAAGATCC
TGGTATCGGTCTGCGATTCCGACTCGTCCAACATCAATACAACCTATTAATTTCCCCTCGTCAAAAATAA
GGTTATCAAGTGAGAAATCACCATGAGTGACGACTGAATCCGGTGAGAATGGCAAAAGTTTATGCATTTC
TTTCCAGACTTGTTCAACAGGCCAGCCATTACGCTCGTCATCAAAATCACTCGCATCAACCAAACCGTTA
TTCATTCGTGATTGCGCCTGAGCGAGACGAAATACGCGATCGCTGTTAAAAGGACAATTACAAACAGGAA
TCGAATGCAACCGGCGCAGGAACACTGCCAGCGCATCAACAATATTTTCACCTGAATCAGGATATTCTTC
TAATACCTGGAATGCTGTTTTCCCGGGGATCGCAGTGGTGAGTAACCATGCATCATCAGGAGTACGGATA
AAATGCTTGATGGTCGGAAGAGGCATAAATTCCGTCAGCCAGTTTAGTCTGACCATCTCATCTGTAACAT
CATTGGCAACGCTACCTTTGCCATGTTTCAGAAACAACTCTGGCGCATCGGGCTTCCCATACAATCGATA
GATTGTCGCACCTGATTGCCCGACATTATCGCGAGCCCATTTATACCCATATAAATCAGCATCCATGTTG
GAATTTAATCGCGGCCTAGAGCAAGACGTTTCCCGTTGAATATGGCTCATAACACCCCTTGTATTACTGT
TTATGTAAGCAGACAGTTTTATTGTTCATGACCATGACATTAACCTATAAAAATAGGCGTATCACGAGGC
CCTTTCGTCTTCAC
Features (pLannotate 1.2.2; 16 found; start..end, strand, type, name):
     10..54      +  promoter       T5 promoter: bacteriophage T5 promoter for E. coli RNA polymerase, with embedded lac operator
     62..78      +  protein_bind   lac operator: The lac repressor binds to the lac operator to inhibit transcription in E. coli. This inhibition can be relieved by adding lactose or isopropyl-β-D-thiogalactopyranoside (IPTG). lac repressor encoded by lacI
    127..144     +  CDS            7xHis (fragment): 6xHis affinity tag
    151..2796    +  CDS            RPOL_BPT7: Experimental evidence at protein level: Swiss-Prot protein existence level 1. Highly processive DNA-dependent RNA polymerase that catalyzes the transcription of class II and class III viral genes. Recognizes a specific promoter sequence and enters first into an 'abortive phase' where very short transcripts are synthesized and released before proceeding to the processive transcription of long RNA chains. Unwinds the double-stranded DNA to expose the coding strand for templating. Participates in the initiation of viral DNA replication presumably by making primers accessible to the DNA polymerase
   2821..2915    +  terminator     lambda t0 terminator: transcription terminator from phage lambda
   2930..2958    +  promoter       cat promoter (fragment): promoter of the E. coli cat gene encoding chloramphenicol acetyltransferase
   2959..3615    +  CDS            cat: CAT_ECOLX - Experimental evidence at protein level: Swiss-Prot protein existence level 1. This enzyme is an effector of chloramphenicol resistance in bacteria. From Escherichia coli. This protein is used as a marker in many commonly used cloning vectors, such as pACYC184.
   3683..3769    +  terminator     rrnB T1 terminator: Escherichia coli rrnB; transcription terminator T1 from the E. coli rrnB gene
   3792..3809    -  promoter       tet promoter (fragment): E. coli promoter for tetracycline efflux protein gene
   3828..3849    -  protein_bind   CAP binding site: CAP binding activates transcription in the presence of cAMP. E. coli catabolite activator protein
   3862..4944    -  CDS            lacI: lac repressor; lacI; The lac repressor binds to the lac operator to inhibit transcription in E. coli. This inhibition can be relieved by adding lactose or isopropyl-β-D-thiogalactopyranoside (IPTG).
   4945..5022    -  promoter       lacIq promoter: lacI (mutant); In the lacIq allele, a single base change in the promoter boosts expression of the lacI gene about 10-fold.
   5071..5112    +  CDS            rop (fragment): Rop protein, which maintains plasmids at low copy number; rop
   5214..5354    +  misc_feature   bom: basis of mobility region from pBR322
   5540..6128    -  rep_origin     ori: high-copy-number ColE1/pMB1/pBR322/pUC origin of replication
   6235..7050    -  CDS            KanR: aminoglycoside phosphotransferase; aph(3')-Ia; confers resistance to kanamycin in bacteria or G418 (Geneticin®) in eukaryotes
