[The description below was written by a language model from this plasmid's Addgene catalogue record and pLannotate feature annotations shown in this document.]
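Description:
pQE-WT-RGVG-M6 is a bacterial expression plasmid built on a Qiagen pQE backbone for producing an engineered T7 RNA polymerase in E. coli. The 7,154 bp plasmid replicates from a ColE1/pMB1-type origin, flanked by a pBR322 bom region and a remnant of the rop gene. The catalogue lists it as low copy, although the annotation tool labels this origin family generically as high copy. Selection is with kanamycin through an aph(3')-Ia (KanR) gene. The feature table also shows a chloramphenicol acetyltransferase coding sequence behind a partial cat promoter, positioned downstream of the expression cassette as in other pQE vectors. The record lists only kanamycin as the resistance marker.

The payload is the RGVG-M6 variant of bacteriophage T7 RNA polymerase, an insert of about 2.7 kb introduced by Gibson cloning and fused to an N-terminal His tag for affinity purification. Transcription is driven by the phage T5 promoter, which is recognised by host E. coli RNA polymerase. An embedded lac operator plus a second operator just downstream place it under lac repressor control. The plasmid carries its own lacI gene under the stronger lacIq promoter, so expression stays repressed until induced with IPTG. The lambda t0 terminator closes the polymerase transcription unit, and an rrnB T1 terminator follows the cat gene.

According to the record, the RGVG-M6 variant gives enhanced transcription of 2'-modified RNA, and the associated publication title attributes higher yields of fully 2'-modified RNA to adding thermostabilizing mutations to T7 RNA polymerase mutants. The specific amino acid substitutions are not listed in the record. The plasmid is used to overexpress and purify this enzyme, with a BL21-type strain suggested for protein production.
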