Addgene plasmid #70172: pQE-WT-RGVG-M6
Purpose: Expresses RGVG-M6 T7 RNA polymerase variant with enhanced transcription of 2' modified RNA
Depositing lab: Andrew Ellington. Depositing organization: University of Texas at Austin. Publication: Transcription yield of fully 2'-modified RNA can be increased by the addition of thermostabilizing mutations to T7 RNA polymerase mutants. Meyer AJ, Garry DJ, Hall B, Byrom MM, McDonald HG, Yang X, Yin YW, Ellington AD. Nucleic Acids Res. 2015 Sep 3;43(15):7480-8. doi: 10.1093/nar/gkv734. Epub 2015 Jul 24. PubMed 26209133.
Backbone
  Vector backbone: pQE
  Backbone manufacturer: Qiagen
  Vector type: Bacterial Expression
Growth in bacteria
  Bacterial resistance: Kanamycin, 50 μg/mL
  Growth temperature: 37°C
  Growth strain: DH5alpha
  Growth instructions: Use BL21-gold for protein expression in E. coli
  Copy number: Low Copy
Gene/Insert
  Gene/Insert name: RGVG-M6 T7 RNA polymerase
  Species: T7 bacteriophage
  Insert size (bp): 2685
  Promoter: T5/Lac
  Tag / fusion protein: His (N terminal on insert)
  Cloning method: Gibson Cloning
  Sequencing primers: 5′ AACCATTATTATCATGACATTAACCTATAAAAATAGGCGTATCACG; 3′ CATCTGGATTTGTTCAGAACGCTCGGTTG
Terms and licenses: Academic/Nonprofit Terms; Industry Terms
How to cite: pQE-WT-RGVG-M6 was a gift from Andrew Ellington (Addgene plasmid # 70172 ; http://n2t.net/addgene:70172 ; RRID:Addgene_70172)
