>Addgene plasmid #70172 | pQE-WT-RGVG-M6 | addgene partial sequence | sequence record 132857 | pQE-F2 5'-CGGATAACAATTTCACACAG-3'
CGCATCACCATCACCATCACGGATCCAACACGATTAACATCGCTAAGAACGACTTCTCTGACATCGAACT
GGCTGCTATCCCGTTCAACACTCTGGCTGACCATTACGGTGAGCGTTTAGCTCGCGAACAGTTGGCCCTT
GAGCATGAGTCTTACGAGATGGGTGAAGCACGCTTCCGCAAGATGTTTGAGCGTCAACTTAAAGCTGGTG
AGGTTGCGGATAACGCTGCCGCCAAGCCTCTCATCACTACCCTACTCCCTAAGATGATTGCACGCATCAA
CGACTGGTTTGAGGAAGTGAAAGCTAAGCGCGGCAAGCGCCCGACAGCCTTCCAGTTCCTGCAAGAAATC
AAGCCGGAAGCCGTAGCGTACATCACCATTAAGACCACTCTGGCTTGCCTAACCAGTGCTGACAATACAA
CCGTTCAGGCTGTAGCAAGCGCAATCGGTCGGGCCATTGAGGACGAGGCTCGCTTCGGTCGTATCCGTGA
CCTTGAAGCTAAGCACTTCAAGAAAAACGTTGAGGAACAACTCAACAAGCGCGTAGGGCACGTCTACAAG
AAAGCATTTATGCAAGTTGTCGAGGCTGACATGCTCTCTAAGGGTCTACTCGGTGGCGAGGCGTGGTCTT
CGTGGCATAAGGAAGACTCTATTCATGTAGGAGTACGCTGCATCGAGATGCTCATTGAGTCAACCGGAAT
GGTTAGCTTACACCGCCAAAATGCTGGCGTAGTAGGTCAAGACTCTGAGACTATCGAACTCGCACCTGAA
TACGCTGAGGCTATCGCAACCCGTGCAGGTGCGCTGGCTGGCATCTCTCTGATGTTCCA
