>Addgene plasmid #70172 | pQE-WT-RGVG-M6 | addgene partial sequence | sequence record 132909 | T0term-R 5'-GCGGCAACCGAGCGTTC-3'
TTACTGGATCTATCAACAGGAGTCCAAGCTCAGCTAATTAAGCTTTTACGCGAACGCGTAGTCCGACTCT
AAGATGTCACGGAGGTTCAAGTTACCTTTAGCCGGAAGTGCTGGCATTTTGTCCAATTGAGACTCGTGCA
ACTGGTCAGCAATCTGGTCGTAGAAATCAGCCAGTACATCACAAGACTCATATGTGTCAACCATAGTTTC
GCGCACTGCTTTGAACAGGTTCGCAGCGTCAGCCGGAATGGTACCGAAGGAGTCGTGAATCAGTGCAAAA
GATTCGATTCCGTACTTCTCGTGTGCCCACACTACAGTCTTACGAAGGTGGCTACCGTCTTGGCTGCCTA
CAAAGTTAGGAGCGATACCAGACTCCTGTTTGTGTGCATCAATCTCGCTATCTTTGTTGGTGTTAATGGT
AGGCTGTAAGCGGAACTGACCGAGGAACATCAGGTTCAAGCGCGTCTGAATAGGCTTCTTGTATTCCTGC
CACACAGGGAAACCATCAGGAGTTACCCAATGCACAGCGCAACGCTTGCGAAGAATCTCTCCAGTCTTCT
TATCTTTGACCTCAGCAGCCAGCAGCTTAGCAGCAGACTTAAGCCAGTTCATTGCTTCAACCGCAGCTAC
CACCGTCACGCTCGCAGATTCCCAAATCAGCTTAGCCATGTATCCAGCAGCCTGATTCGGCTGAGTGAAC
ATCAGACCCTTGCCGGAATCAATAGCTGGCTGAATGGTATCTTCCAGCACTTGTTGACGGAAGCCGAACT
CTTTGGACCCCACAGCCAGCGTCATGACCGGACGCTTAGTCACACTGCGAGTA
